>Addgene plasmid #184373 | pAT15543_dABE-SuperFi-Cas9 | addgene full sequence | sequence record 362133 | Addgene NGS Result
GGGTGGGGCAGGACAGCAAGGGGGAGGATTGGGAAGAGAATAGCAGGCATGCTGGGGAGCGGCCGCTGAG
CAAAAGGCCAGCAAAAGGCCAGGAACCGTAAAAAGGCCGCGTTGCTGGCGTTTTTCCATAGGCTCCGCCC
CCCTGACGAGCATCACAAAAATCGACGCTCAAGTCAGAGGTGGCGAAACCCGACAGGACTATAAAGATAC
CAGGCGTTTCCCCCTGGAAGCTCCCTCGTGCGCTCTCCTGTTCCGACCCTGCCGCTTACCGGATACCTGT
CCGCCTTTCTCCCTTCGGGAAGCGTGGCGCTTTCTCATAGCTCACGCTGTAGGTATCTCAGTTCGGTGTA
GGTCGTTCGCTCCAAGCTGGGCTGTGTGCACGAACCCCCCGTTCAGCCCGACCGCTGCGCCTTATCCGGT
AACTATCGTCTTGAGTCCAACCCGGTAAGACACGACTTATCGCCACTGGCAGCAGCCACTGGTAACAGGA
TTAGCAGAGCGAGGTATGTAGGCGGTGCTACAGAGTTCTTGAAGTGGTGGCCTAACTACGGCTACACTAG
AAGAACAGTATTTGGTATCTGCGCTCTGCTGAAGCCAGTTACCTTCGGAAAAAGAGTTGGTAGCTCTTGA
TCCGGCAAACAAACCACCGCTGGTAGCGGTGGTTTTTTTGTTTGCAAGCAGCAGATTACGCGCAGAAAAA
AAGGATCTCAAGAAGATCCTTTGATCTTTTCTACGGGGTCTGACGCTCAGTGGAACGAAAACTCACGTTA
AGGGATTTTGGTCATGAGATTATCAAAAAGGATCTTCACCTAGATCCTTTTAAATTAAAAATGAAGTTTT
AAATCAATCTAAAGTATATATGAGTAAACTTGGTCTGACAGTTACCAATGCTTAATCAGTGAGGCACCTA
TCTCAGCGATCTGTCTATTTCGTTCATCCATAGTTGCCTGACTCCCCGTCGTGTAGATAACTACGATACG
GGAGGGCTTACCATCTGGCCCCAGTGCTGCAATGATACCGCGAGACCCACGCTCACCGGCTCCAGATTTA
TCAGCAATAAACCAGCCAGCCGGAAGGGCCGAGCGCAGAAGTGGTCCTGCAACTTTATCCGCCTCCATCC
AGTCTATTAATTGTTGCCGGGAAGCTAGAGTAAGTAGTTCGCCAGTTAATAGTTTGCGCAACGTTGTTGC
CATTGCTACAGGCATCGTGGTGTCACGCTCGTCGTTTGGTATGGCTTCATTCAGCTCCGGTTCCCAACGA
TCAAGGCGAGTTACATGATCCCCCATGTTGTGCAAAAAAGCGGTTAGCTCCTTCGGTCCTCCGATCGTTG
TCAGAAGTAAGTTGGCCGCAGTGTTATCACTCATGGTTATGGCAGCACTGCATAATTCTCTTACTGTCAT
GCCATCCGTAAGATGCTTTTCTGTGACTGGTGAGTACTCAACCAAGTCATTCTGAGAATAGTGTATGCGG
CGACCGAGTTGCTCTTGCCCGGCGTCAATACGGGATAATACCGCGCCACATAGCAGAACTTTAAAAGTGC
TCATCATTGGAAAACGTTCTTCGGGGCGAAAACTCTCAAGGATCTTACCGCTGTTGAGATCCAGTTCGAT
GTAACCCACTCGTGCACCCAACTGATCTTCAGCATCTTTTACTTTCACCAGCGTTTCTGGGTGAGCAAAA
ACAGGAAGGCAAAATGCCGCAAAAAAGGGAATAAGGGCGACACGGAAATGTTGAATACTCATACTCTTCC
TTTTTCAATATTATTGAAGCATTTATCAGGGTTATTGTCTCATGAGCGGATACATATTTGAATGTATTTA
GAAAAATAAACAAATAGGGGTTCCGCGCACATTTCCCCGAAAAGTGCCACCTGACGTCCAGCAGAGATCC
ACTTTGGCGCCGGCTCGAGTGGCTCCGGTGCCCGTCAGTGGGCAGAGCGCACATCGCCCACAGTCCCCGA
GAAGTTGGGGGGAGGGGTCGGCAATTGAACCGGTGCCTAGAGAAGGTGGCGCGGGGTAAACTGGGAAAGT
GATGTCGTGTACTGGCTCCGCCTTTTTCCCGAGGGTGGGGGAGAACCGTATATAAGTGCAGTAGTCGCCG
TGAACGTTCTTTTTCGCAACGGGTTTGCCGCCAGAACACAGGTGTCGTGACGCGGGATCCGCCACCATGG
ATTACAAAGACGATGACGATAAGATGGCCCCAAAGAAGAAGCGGAAGGTCGGTATCCACGGAGTCCCAGC
AGCCAGTGAGGTCGAATTTAGTCATGAGTATTGGATGAGACACGCCCTGACCCTTGCAAAACGCGCCTGG
GATGAAAGGGAAGTCCCTGTGGGGGCCGTCCTTGTCCATAATAATCGAGTGATTGGAGAGGGCTGGAATC
GCCCTATTGGAAGGCACGACCCCACTGCACACGCAGAGATTATGGCTCTCCGACAGGGTGGACTGGTAAT
GCAGAATTACCGGCTGATCGACGCCACCCTCTATGTCACTCTTGAACCCTGTGTAATGTGCGCTGGCGCC
ATGATCCACAGCAGAATAGGAAGAGTCGTCTTCGGCGCTAGAGATGCTAAAACTGGAGCTGCAGGGAGTT
TGATGGATGTACTCCACCACCCCGGGATGAATCATCGGGTGGAGATAACCGAAGGAATCCTGGCTGATGA
ATGCGCTGCTCTGTTGAGCGATTTCTTTAGGATGAGGAGGCAGGAGATTAAGGCACAAAAGAAAGCTCAG
AGCTCTACTGACAGTGGGGGGAGTTCCGGTGGATCTAGTGGTAGCGAGACACCCGGGACTTCCGAAAGTG
CTACCCCAGAATCATCCGGGGGGAGTTCAGGCGGAAGTTCTGAAGTAGAGTTCTCTCACGAGTATTGGAT
GCGCCACGCACTGACACTGGCTAAGCGGGCAAGGGACGAACGAGAAGTCCCAGTCGGGGCTGTCCTCGTC
TTGAATAATAGAGTTATTGGGGAGGGGTGGAACCGAGCTATTGGACTGCATGACCCAACTGCACACGCTG
AAATTATGGCCTTGAGACAGGGCGGTCTCGTAATGCAGAATTATAGATTGATAGATGCTACTTTGTATGT
GACTTTCGAGCCATGCGTCATGTGTGCCGGGGCAATGATCCACAGCAGAATTGGAAGGGTTGTATTCGGC
GTCCGAAACGCTAAGACCGGGGCTGCCGGGTCTCTCATGGACGTCCTTCACTATCCTGGTATGAATCACC
GAGTGGAAATTACCGAAGGAATCCTCGCTGACGAATGCGCAGCCCTCCTCTGTTATTTCTTTCGGATGCC
AAGACAGGTCTTTAATGCTCAGAAGAAAGCTCAGTCCTCCACTGACTCAGGTGGCTCCAGCGGTGGAAGC
TCAGGATCTGAGACCCCAGGAACATCTGAGTCAGCCACTCCTGAATCCTCAGGTGGTAGCTCTGGGGGGT
CTGACAAGAAGTACAGCATCGGCCTGGCCATCGGCACCAACTCTGTGGGCTGGGCCGTGATCACCGACGA
GTACAAGGTGCCCAGCAAGAAATTCAAGGTGCTGGGCAACACCGACCGGCACAGCATCAAGAAGAACCTG
ATCGGAGCCCTGCTGTTCGACAGCGGCGAAACAGCCGAGGCCACCCGGCTGAAGAGAACCGCCAGAAGAA
GATACACCAGACGGAAGAACCGGATCTGCTATCTGCAAGAGATCTTCAGCAACGAGATGGCCAAGGTGGA
CGACAGCTTCTTCCACAGACTGGAAGAGTCCTTCCTGGTGGAAGAGGATAAGAAGCACGAGCGGCACCCC
ATCTTCGGCAACATCGTGGACGAGGTGGCCTACCACGAGAAGTACCCCACCATCTACCACCTGAGAAAGA
AACTGGTGGACAGCACCGACAAGGCCGACCTGCGGCTGATCTATCTGGCCCTGGCCCACATGATCAAGTT
CCGGGGCCACTTCCTGATCGAGGGCGACCTGAACCCCGACAACAGCGACGTGGACAAGCTGTTCATCCAG
CTGGTGCAGACCTACAACCAGCTGTTCGAGGAAAACCCCATCAACGCCAGCGGCGTGGACGCCAAGGCCA
TCCTGTCTGCCAGACTGAGCAAGAGCAGACGGCTGGAAAATCTGATCGCCCAGCTGCCCGGCGAGAAGAA
GAATGGCCTGTTCGGCAACCTGATTGCCCTGAGCCTGGGCCTGACCCCCAACTTCAAGAGCAACTTCGAC
CTGGCCGAGGATGCCAAACTGCAGCTGAGCAAGGACACCTACGACGACGACCTGGACAACCTGCTGGCCC
AGATCGGCGACCAGTACGCCGACCTGTTTCTGGCCGCCAAGAACCTGTCCGACGCCATCCTGCTGAGCGA
CATCCTGAGAGTGAACACCGAGATCACCAAGGCCCCCCTGAGCGCCTCTATGATCAAGAGATACGACGAG
CACCACCAGGACCTGACCCTGCTGAAAGCTCTCGTGCGGCAGCAGCTGCCTGAGAAGTACAAAGAGATTT
TCTTCGACCAGAGCAAGAACGGCTACGCCGGCTACATTGACGGCGGAGCCAGCCAGGAAGAGTTCTACAA
GTTCATCAAGCCCATCCTGGAAAAGATGGACGGCACCGAGGAACTGCTCGTGAAGCTGAACAGAGAGGAC
CTGCTGCGGAAGCAGCGGACCTTCGACAACGGCAGCATCCCCCACCAGATCCACCTGGGAGAGCTGCACG
CCATTCTGCGGCGGCAGGAAGATTTTTACCCATTCCTGAAGGACAACCGGGAAAAGATCGAGAAGATCCT
GACCTTCCGCATCCCCTACTACGTGGGCCCTCTGGCCAGGGGAAACAGCAGATTCGCCTGGATGACCAGA
AAGAGCGAGGAAACCATCACCCCCTGGAACTTCGAGGAAGTGGTGGACAAGGGCGCTTCCGCCCAGAGCT
TCATCGAGCGGATGACCAACTTCGATAAGAACCTGCCCAACGAGAAGGTGCTGCCCAAGCACAGCCTGCT
GTACGAGTACTTCACCGTGTATAACGAGCTGACCAAAGTGAAATACGTGACCGAGGGAATGAGAAAGCCC
GCCTTCCTGAGCGGCGAGCAGAAAAAGGCCATCGTGGACCTGCTGTTCAAGACCAACCGGAAAGTGACCG
TGAAGCAGCTGAAAGAGGACTACTTCAAGAAAATCGAGTGCTTCGACTCCGTGGAAATCTCCGGCGTGGA
AGATCGGTTCAACGCCTCCCTGGGCACATACCACGATCTGCTGAAAATTATCAAGGACAAGGACTTCCTG
GACAATGAGGAAAACGAGGACATTCTGGAAGATATCGTGCTGACCCTGACACTGTTTGAGGACAGAGAGA
TGATCGAGGAACGGCTGAAAACCTATGCCCACCTGTTCGACGACAAAGTGATGAAGCAGCTGAAGCGGCG
GAGATACACCGGCTGGGGCAGGCTGAGCCGGAAGCTGATCAACGGCATCCGGGACAAGCAGTCCGGCAAG
ACAATCCTGGATTTCCTGAAGTCCGACGGCTTCGCCAACAGAAACTTCATGCAGCTGATCCACGACGACA
GCCTGACCTTTAAAGAGGACATCCAGAAAGCCCAGGTGTCCGGCCAGGGCGATAGCCTGCACGAGCACAT
TGCCAATCTGGCCGGCAGCCCCGCCATTAAGAAGGGCATCCTGCAGACAGTGAAGGTGGTGGACGAGCTC
GTGAAAGTGATGGGCCGGCACAAGCCCGAGAACATCGTGATCGAAATGGCCAGAGAGAACCAGACCACCC
AGAAGGGACAGAAGAACAGCCGCGAGAGAATGAAGCGGATCGAAGAGGGCATCAAAGAGCTGGGCAGCCA
GATCCTGAAAGAACACCCAGTGGAAAACACCCAGCTGCAGAACGAGAAGCTGTACCTGTACTACCTGCAG
AATGGGCGGGATATGTACGTGGACCAGGAACTGGACATCAACCGGCTGTCCGACTACGATGTGGACGCCA
TCGTGCCTCAGAGCTTTCTGAAGGACGACTCCATCGACAACAAGGTGCTGACCAGAAGCGACAAGAACCG
GGGCAAGAGCGACAACGTGCCCTCCGAAGAGGTCGTGAAGAAGATGAAGAACTACTGGCGGCAGCTGCTG
AACGCCAAGCTGATTACCCAGAGAAAGTTCGACAATCTGACCAAGGCCGAGAGAGGCGGCCTGAGCGAAC
TGGATAAGGCCGGCTTCATCAAGAGACAGCTGGTGGAAACCCGGCAGATCACAAAGCACGTGGCACAGAT
CCTGGACTCCCGGATGAACACTAAGTACGACGAGAATGACAAGCTGATCCGGGAAGTGAAAGTGATCACC
CTGAAGTCCAAGCTGGTGTCCGATTTCCGGAAGGATTTCCAGTTTTACAAAGTGCGCGAGATCAACAACT
ACCACCACGCCCACGACGCCTACCTGAACGCCGTCGTGGGAACCGCCCTGATCAAAAAGTACCCTAAGCT
GGAAAGCGAGTTCGTGGACGGCGACGACAAGGTGGACGACGACGACAAGATGATCGCCAAGAGCGAAGAC
GAAATCGGCGACGCTACCGCCAAGTACTTCTTCTACAGCAACATCATGAACTTTTTCAAGACCGAGATTA
CCCTGGCCAACGGCGAGATCCGGAAGCGGCCTCTGATCGAGACAAACGGCGAAACCGGGGAGATCGTGTG
GGATAAGGGCCGGGATTTTGCCACCGTGCGGAAAGTGCTGAGCATGCCCCAAGTGAATATCGTGAAAAAG
ACCGAGGTGCAGACAGGCGGCTTCAGCAAAGAGTCTATCCTGCCCAAGAGGAACAGCGATAAGCTGATCG
CCAGAAAGAAGGACTGGGACCCTAAGAAGTACGGCGGCTTCGACAGCCCCACCGTGGCCTATTCTGTGCT
GGTGGTGGCCAAAGTGGAAAAGGGCAAGTCCAAGAAACTGAAGAGTGTGAAAGAGCTGCTGGGGATCACC
ATCATGGAAAGAAGCAGCTTCGAGAAGAATCCCATCGACTTTCTGGAAGCCAAGGGCTACAAAGAAGTGA
AAAAGGACCTGATCATCAAGCTGCCTAAGTACTCCCTGTTCGAGCTGGAAAACGGCCGGAAGAGAATGCT
GGCCTCTGCCGGCGAACTGCAGAAGGGAAACGAACTGGCCCTGCCCTCCAAATATGTGAACTTCCTGTAC
CTGGCCAGCCACTATGAGAAGCTGAAGGGCTCCCCCGAGGATAATGAGCAGAAACAGCTGTTTGTGGAAC
AGCACAAGCACTACCTGGACGAGATCATCGAGCAGATCAGCGAGTTCTCCAAGAGAGTGATCCTGGCCGA
CGCTAATCTGGACAAAGTGCTGTCCGCCTACAACAAGCACCGGGATAAGCCCATCAGAGAGCAGGCCGAG
AATATCATCCACCTGTTTACCCTGACCAATCTGGGAGCCCCTGCCGCCTTCAAGTACTTTGACACCACCA
TCGACCGGAAGAGGTACACCAGCACCAAAGAGGTGCTGGACGCCACCCTGATCCACCAGAGCATCACCGG
CCTGTACGAGACACGGATCGACCTGTCTCAGCTGGGAGGCGACAAGCGTCCTGCTGCTACTAAGAAAGCT
GGTCAAGCTAAGAAAAAGAAATGACATGTCCTAGAGCTCGCTGATCAGCCTCGACTGTGCCTTCTAGTTG
CCAGCCATCTGTTGTTTGCCCCTCCCCCGTGCCTTCCTTGACCCTGGAAGGTGCCACTCCCACTGTCCTT
TCCTAATAAAATGAGGAAATTGCATCGCATTGTCTGAGTAGGTGTCATTCTATTCTGGGGGGTG
Features (pLannotate 1.2.2; 9 found; start..end, strand, type, name):
      1..58      +  polyA_signal   bGH poly(A) signal (fragment): bovine growth hormone polyadenylation signal
    123..711     -  rep_origin     ori: high-copy-number ColE1/pMB1/pBR322/pUC origin of replication
    882..1742    -  CDS            AmpR: β-lactamase; bla; confers resistance to ampicillin, carbenicillin, and related antibiotics
   1743..1847    -  promoter       AmpR promoter: bla
   1930..2141    +  promoter       EF-1α core promoter: core promoter for human elongation factor EF-1α
   2245..2721    +  CDS            tadA: TADA_ECOLI - Also known as yfhC. Experimental evidence at protein level: Swiss-Prot protein existence level 1. Catalyzes the deamination of adenosine to inosine at the wobble position 34 of tRNA(Arg2). Essential for cell viability. From Escherichia coli (strain K12).
   2842..3333    +  CDS            tadA: TADA_ECOLI - Also known as yfhC. Experimental evidence at protein level: Swiss-Prot protein existence level 1. Catalyzes the deamination of adenosine to inosine at the wobble position 34 of tRNA(Arg2). Essential for cell viability. From Escherichia coli (strain K12).
   3433..7533    +  CDS            Cas9: Cas9 (Csn1) endonuclease from the Streptococcus pyogenes Type II CRISPR/Cas system generates RNA-guided double strand breaks in DNA
   7615..7726    +  polyA_signal   bGH poly(A) signal: bovine growth hormone polyadenylation signal
