[The description below was written by a language model from this plasmid's Addgene catalogue record and pLannotate feature annotations shown in this document.]
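Description:
pAT15543_dABE-SuperFi-Cas9 is a pUC19-based mammalian expression plasmid of about 7.8 kb that encodes an adenine base editor built on a catalytically dead, high-fidelity variant of Streptococcus pyogenes Cas9. It is propagated in E. coli as a high-copy plasmid through the ColE1/pUC origin and selected with ampicillin via the β-lactamase gene and its native promoter. The record lists no mammalian selection marker or reporter, and no guide RNA cassette is annotated, so the sgRNA presumably has to be supplied from a separate construct.

The single expression unit is driven by the compact EF-1α core promoter and terminated by a bovine growth hormone polyadenylation signal, which the annotation shows split across the origin of the circular sequence numbering. The open reading frame carries two tandem copies of the E. coli tRNA adenosine deaminase TadA followed by Cas9, the arrangement characteristic of ABE7-type editors, in which a wild-type and an evolved TadA are usually paired; the feature table does not distinguish the two copies. The Cas9 portion carries D10A and H840A, which inactivate the RuvC and HNH nuclease domains so that the protein binds target DNA without nicking or cutting. It also carries the seven aspartate substitutions (Y1010D, Y1013D, Y1016D, V1018D, R1019D, Q1027D, K1031D) that define SuperFi-Cas9 and reduce tolerance of guide–target mismatches. According to the catalogue fields, a FLAG tag and SV40 NLS sit at the N terminus and a nucleoplasmin NLS at the C terminus, providing detection and nuclear import, although these short elements are not annotated in the feature table.

The construct is intended for expression in mammalian cells to carry out A•T to G•C editing, and it comes from a study of the fidelity and activity of SuperFi-Cas9 as a nuclease and in base editors.
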