Addgene plasmid #184373: pAT15543_dABE-SuperFi-Cas9
Purpose: Mammalian expression of nuclease inactive SuperFi-Cas9 ABE7 base editor
Depositing lab: Ervin Welker. Depositing organization: HUN-REN Biological Research Centre Szeged (HUN-REN Szegedi Biológiai Kutatóközpont). Publication: SuperFi-Cas9 exhibits remarkable fidelity but severely reduced activity yet works effectively with ABE8e. Kulcsar PI, Talas A, Ligeti Z, Krausz SL, Welker E. Nat Commun. 2022 Nov 11;13(1):6858. doi: 10.1038/s41467-022-34527-8. PubMed 36369279.
Backbone
  Vector backbone: pUC19
  Vector type: Mammalian Expression, CRISPR
Growth in bacteria
  Bacterial resistance: Ampicillin, 100 μg/mL
  Growth temperature: 37°C
  Growth strain: DH5alpha
  Copy number: High Copy
Gene/Insert
  Gene/Insert name: dABE-SuperFi-Cas9 (alt name: nuclease inactive SuperFi-Cas9 fused with tadA adenine deaminase)
  Species: S. pyogenes
  Mutation: D10A, H840A, Y1010D, Y1013D, Y1016D, V1018D, R1019D, Q1027D, K1031D
  Promoter: EF-1α core promoter
  Tag / fusion protein: SV40 NLS (N terminal on insert); nucleoplasmin NLS (C terminal on insert); FLAG (N terminal on insert)
  Cloning method: Gibson Cloning
  Sequencing primers: 5′ AAAACAGGAAGGCAAAATGC
Terms and licenses: Academic/Nonprofit Terms; Industry Terms: Not Available to Industry
Depositor comments: Please visit https://www.biorxiv.org/content/10.1101/2022.05.27.493683v1.full for bioRxiv preprint.
How to cite: pAT15543_dABE-SuperFi-Cas9 was a gift from Ervin Welker (Addgene plasmid # 184373 ; http://n2t.net/addgene:184373 ; RRID:Addgene_184373)
